Addgene plasmid #175283: pJH2930
Purpose: Pges-1 DAF-16a unc-54 3' UTR C.elegans gut expression of isoform a of DAF-16
Depositing lab: Mei Zhen. Depositing organization: Sinai Health System. Publication: A Caenorhabditis elegans developmental decision requires insulin signaling-mediated neuron-intestine communication. Hung WL, Wang Y, Chitturi J, Zhen M. Development. 2014 Apr;141(8):1767-79. doi: 10.1242/dev.103846. Epub 2014 Mar 26. PubMed 24671950.
Backbone
  Vector backbone: pBSK
  Backbone manufacturer: stratagene
  Backbone size w/o insert (bp): 6000
  Total vector size (bp): 9476
  Vector type: Worm Expression
Growth in bacteria
  Bacterial resistance: Ampicillin, 100 μg/mL
  Growth temperature: 37°C
  Growth strain: DH5alpha
  Copy number: High Copy
Gene/Insert
  Gene/Insert name: DAF-16a
  Species: C. elegans (nematode)
  Insert size (bp): 2613
  Entrez Gene: daf-16 (a.k.a. CELE_R13H8.1)
  Promoter: Pges-1
  Cloning method: Restriction Enzyme; 5′ cloning site BamHI (not destroyed); 3′ cloning site KpnI (not destroyed)
  Sequencing primers: 5′ ATGATGGAGATGCTGGTAGATCAG; 3′ GGGCAGCATATTCATTTTGATTTGTAA
Terms and licenses: Academic/Nonprofit Terms; Industry Terms: Not Available to Industry
How to cite: pJH2930 was a gift from Mei Zhen (Addgene plasmid # 175283 ; http://n2t.net/addgene:175283 ; RRID:Addgene_175283)
