[The description below was written by a language model from this plasmid's Addgene catalogue record and pLannotate feature annotations shown in this document.]
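Description:
pJH2930 is a C. elegans expression plasmid built on a pBluescript-type (pBSK) backbone and designed to express isoform a of the FOXO transcription factor DAF-16 in the worm intestine. In E. coli it is maintained as a high-copy plasmid through a ColE1/pUC-type origin and selected with ampicillin via the β-lactamase gene and its own promoter. The feature table also shows an M13 phage origin for single-stranded DNA production, along with backbone remnants: the lac promoter/operator region, lacZα and lacI fragments, pieces of pUC and pBluescript polylinkers, and short bom and rop fragments.

According to the catalogue entry, the payload is a daf-16a insert of about 2.6 kb cloned between retained BamHI and KpnI sites, driven by the gut-specific ges-1 promoter and followed by the unc-54 3' UTR, a terminator commonly used in worm transgenes. The automated annotation does not label the promoter or the UTR, but the unannotated stretch upstream of the coding region is consistent with a promoter fragment. A hit to mouse Foxo1 probably reflects the conserved forkhead domain of DAF-16. The short aex-5 match downstream of the insert may simply be genomic sequence carried with the 3' UTR fragment. The table also detects a full-length GFP-type coding sequence just upstream of the DAF-16 region. This points to a GFP::DAF-16a fusion, although the catalogue fields mention no tag and the reading frame cannot be confirmed from the record.

The construct suits tissue-specific expression or rescue experiments that test whether intestinal DAF-16a activity is sufficient for insulin-signalling-dependent phenotypes, matching the neuron–intestine communication theme of the associated study.
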