Features (pLannotate 1.2.2; 18 found; start..end, strand, type, name):
    459..551     +  CDS            lacI (fragment): lac repressor; lacI; The lac repressor binds to the lac operator to inhibit transcription in E. coli. This inhibition can be relieved by adding lactose or isopropyl-β-D-thiogalactopyranoside (IPTG).
    564..585     +  protein_bind   CAP binding site: CAP binding activates transcription in the presence of cAMP. E. coli catabolite activator protein
    600..630     +  promoter       lac promoter: promoter for the E. coli lac operon
    638..654     +  protein_bind   lac operator: The lac repressor binds to the lac operator to inhibit transcription in E. coli. This inhibition can be relieved by adding lactose or isopropyl-β-D-thiogalactopyranoside (IPTG). lac repressor encoded by lacI
   2645..2671    -  misc_feature   MCS (fragment): pUC18/19 multiple cloning site
   2692..3552    +  CDS            sg25: sg25 is a basic (constitutively fluorescent) green fluorescent protein published in 1997, derived from Aequorea victoria.
   4030..4410    +  CDS            Foxo1 (fragment): FOXO1_MOUSE - Also known as Fkhr, Foxo1a. Experimental evidence at protein level: Swiss-Prot protein existence level 1. Transcription factor that is the main target of insulin signaling and regulates metabolic homeostasis in response to oxidative stress (PubMed:12754525, PubMed:15184386, PubMed:15220471, PubMed:16917544, PubMed:17090532, PubMed:17627282, PubMed:17681146, PubMed:20519497, PubMed:20668652, PubMed:21196578, PubMed:21335550, PubMed:21471200, PubMed:22298775, PubMed:22417654, PubMed:22510882). Binds to the insulin response element (IRE) with consensus sequence 5'- TT[G/A]TTTTG-3' a
   6142..6158    +  misc_feature   MCS (fragment): pBluescript multiple cloning site
   6216..6241    +  misc_feature   MCS (fragment): pBluescript multiple cloning site
   6767..6919    +  CDS            aex-5 (fragment): AEX5_CAEEL - Also known as kpc-3 From Caenorhabditis elegans.
   7055..7209    +  CDS            lacZα (fragment): LacZα fragment of β-galactosidase; lacZ fragment
   7215..7266    -  misc_feature   bom (fragment): basis of mobility region from pBR322
   7285..7665    +  rep_origin     M13 ori (sequence partly withheld): M13 bacteriophage origin of replication; arrow indicates direction of (+) strand synthesis
   7741..7790    -  misc_feature   bom (fragment): basis of mobility region from pBR322
   7892..7927    -  CDS            rop (fragment): Rop protein, which maintains plasmids at low copy number; rop
   8022..8126    +  promoter       AmpR promoter: bla
   8127..8987    +  CDS            AmpR: β-lactamase; bla; confers resistance to ampicillin, carbenicillin, and related antibiotics
   9158..276     +  rep_origin     ori (across the origin): high-copy-number ColE1/pMB1/pBR322/pUC origin of replication
>Addgene plasmid #175283 | pJH2930 | addgene full sequence | sequence record 345266 | Addgene NGS Result
GGCTGAACGGGGGGTTCGTGCACACAGCCCAGCTTGGAGCGAACGACCTACACCGAACTGAGATACCTAC
AGCGTGAGCTATGAGAAAGCGCCACGCTTCCCGAAGGGAGAAAGGCGGACAGGTATCCGGTAAGCGGCAG
GGTCGGAACAGGAGAGCGCACGAGGGAGCTTCCAGGGGGAAACGCCTGGTATCTTTATAGTCCTGTCGGG
TTTCGCCACCTCTGACTTGAGCGTCGATTTTTGTGATGCTCGTCAGGGGGGCGGAGCCTATGGAAAAACG
CCAGCAACGCGGCCTTTTTACGGTTCCTGGCCTTTTGCTGGCCTTTTGCTCACATGTTCTTTCCTGCGTT
ATCCCCTGATTCTGTGGATAACCGTATTACCGCCTTTGAGTGAGCTGATACCGCTCGCCGCAGCCGAACG
ACCGAGCGCAGCGAGTCAGTGAGCGAGGAAGCGGAAGAGCGCCCAATACGCAAACCGCCTCTCCCCGCGC
GTTGGCCGATTCATTAATGCAGCTGGCACGACAGGTTTCCCGACTGGAAAGCGGGCAGTGAGCGCAACGC
AATTAATGTGAGTTAGCTCACTCATTAGGCACCCCAGGCTTTACACTTTATGCTTCCGGCTCGTATGTTG
TGTGGAATTGTGAGCGGATAACAATTTCACACAGGAAACAGCTATGACATGATTACGAATTCGAATGGCC
ATGGGACGTCGACGCATAGCCCGCAGTCACTTGAAAGCACATTTAAGATGGAATCAAATGGTAAGAAAGC
TCGTGTAATCAGGAGATTTTATCCGGGGTATGCCGAGGAATATATGGTGCACTCGCATTAGCTGGCATTT
TTTGTAATTATCGGATTTCTACCTTTTTCTTAATCTAGTTTGTTATCATTGTCCATCATTTACAACCAAA
AATTTGCGTCATTTACAACCAAAAATTGATCTGACAATTATCATAATTCGGTTTTTATTTTCAGAAGAAA
CGCTCCGATGTGATCCTATAGTGAATATACTTTTCCATCCTCTCTGAAATAAACAATTATGAAGAATGCA
TCAATTTGCATTCGAAATAACTGCCGTATTTTGTCTATTGGTATGGCTGCAGTACCATTTTTCTTCGCGT
CTTTGCGCAGCCTTCGGGCGCTACCAATAAGGCTAAGCCGGGGTAAGTTATTTCAGAATTCTAATCAACT
AATCTAAGTCTCATACATCATTGTCAAGTGACGCATTTTTTTAATTTCTATGTTAACTCGACTTTAATAT
TCTTTTCTGGTTTCACCAGAAAAATGCTGGACTGAAAAATTGAATTTCCCGCGATTTGGGAAAAACCGCA
GTTTAAGCTTTTGGCATGAATACAGTGAACACAGGAACAAAAAATTGACTTGTTATTTTGAGTTTATATT
AAATGTTAATTTTGCATCTCATATTTTCACAAAACTTGTTTGCTTGAAAAATGTGCAAATAACAAGTGAA
CATACATCAAGGTTTATGCAGATCAGCACTGATGCAACTGATAGCAAAACTGATAAGGGTCAAAATTTCA
GTGGCCAGCACAAACACATACACATTCGTAGTTCGTTTTGTGTTTCGTGTATTTAGCATTTATTTTTCAA
TTCCGGCAATTTGCCGATTTGCCGGAAATTTTGATTTTTGGCAAATTGCCAGTTTGCCGTTTGCCGAACA
TCAATTTGCCGAAATTTTTTAGAGGGATCTTTATAAGACGGAAACACTTAAAATTGTGCTTTTTTGGAAT
TTTTTTCAATGTTTCAATAGAATTAGCTTGCATTTAAAATTAGATGTAGGAACGTTTATAGGACGCTTAC
AATTTTGCCGATTAAAATCGAAGTTCTGAACTTTTCAAAAAATGTGCAAAATTTTTTTTGACAAATTTGA
CAAATCGGCCGGTTTGTCGATTGTCCGGAATTTTTCAGTTTCGGCGATTTACCGGTTTGCCGGAAAACAT
CGTTTGCCACCCACACACACATAAAGAGACGAAACAACACACCATCTTCAAAAAATTTGTGAATCTTCAT
TTCCACGTGGTTTGCAGGGTTTCCCATCCACCCCACTCTATCTCTCCAAGTTGAATTTTGGCAAAATTGA
CCACACACCGATCAAAAACTATTGTGTGTGTGTGTATTTGTGTCTTCAATAATTCCTGTCTGTGTCTCGC
ACTATCTATTGACTACAAGAACGTGATCGCAGCTCTACGAAACCTTTACTTTATTTTAGAAATATTTTTT
CATGCTATTAGCAAAAAAAAAGTTTTTTTTTGTCTAAGTACACTTAAAATTTTCCAAAATTTTTAAGATT
TTTCAAAATGTGCGATCAAAGATCTGACAAAATGCCAAAATTTTGAAGAGGAAATTTAGTCGGCTTCCAA
AATTATAAGTGGCAGAAATTGAGCAATTGTCACTTTTTGACAGTAAATAGAAAATTTTTTGAAAAATTTT
GAAACGCTTTATTTTGTTACTTGGTCATTTTGGCACCATAGGAGTAGTTTTTAACATTTTCCCCACTGGC
GCTACTTCATTTTAAACTTTTCCAAAGATTTTAATTTTTAATTTTAAAAAATTTCATGTAATTCGTCTGC
GTCTTACAGTTTCAGGCTTCAAAAATCTATTACATATCTTATCTTTGAATTCAGGGATCCCCGGGTACCG
AGCTCGAATTCAAGTACCGGTAGAAAAAATGAGTAAAGGAGAAGAACTTTTCACTGGAGTTGTCCCAATT
CTTGTTGAATTAGATGGTGATGTTAATGGGCACAAATTTTCTGTCAGTGGAGAGGGTGAAGGTGATGCAA
CATACGGAAAACTTACCCTTAAATTTATTTGCACTACTGGAAAACTACCTGTTCCATGGGTAAGTTTAAA
CATATATATACTAACTAACCCTGATTATTTAAATTTTCAGCCAACACTTGTCACTACTTTCTGTTATGGT
GTTCAATGCTTCTCGAGATACCCAGATCATATGAAACGGCATGACTTTTTCAAGAGTGCCATGCCCGAAG
GTTATGTACAGGAAAGAACTATATTTTTCAAAGATGACGGGAACTACAAGACACGTAAGTTTAAACAGTT
CGGTACTAACTAACCATACATATTTAAATTTTCAGGTGCTGAAGTCAAGTTTGAAGGTGATACCCTTGTT
AATAGAATCGAGTTAAAAGGTATTGATTTTAAAGAAGATGGAAACATTCTTGGACACAAATTGGAATACA
ACTATAACTCACACAATGTATACATCATGGCAGACAAACAAAAGAATGGAATCAAAGTTGTAAGTTTAAA
CATGATTTTACTAACTAACTAATCTGATTTAAATTTTCAGAACTTCAAAATTAGACACAACATTGAAGAT
GGAAGCGTTCAACTAGCAGACCATTATCAACAAAATACTCCAATTGGCGATGGCCCTGTCCTTTTACCAG
ACAACCATTACCTGTCCACACAATCTGCCCTTTCGAAAGATCCCAACGAAAAGAGAGACCACATGGTCCT
TCTTGAGTTTGTAACAGCTGCTGGGATTACACATGGCATGGACGAACTATACAAAAGCCCACAAGCTTAC
ATGTCCTGGGCCCATCGATTCGGACGTCCCGAGGGCTTAAGCGGACGCGTCGAGGGGATCCCTATGATGG
AGATGCTGGTAGATCAGGGAACTGATGCATCGTCATCCGCCTCCACGTCCACCTCATCTGTTTCGAGATT
CGGAGCGGACACGTTCATGAATACACCGGATGATGTGATGATGAATGATGATATGGAACCGATTCCTCGT
GATCGGTGCAATACGTGGCCAATGCGTAGGCCGCAACTCGAACCACCACTCAACTCGAGTCCCATTATTC
ATGAACAAATTCCTGAAGAAGATGCTGACCTATACGGGAGCAATGAGCAATGTGGACAGCTCGGCGGAGC
ATCTTCAAACGGGTCGACAGCAATGCTTCATACTCCAGATGGAAGCAATTCTCATCAGACATCGTTTCCT
TCGGAAATGTCCGAATCGCCAGACGATACCGTATCGGGAAAAAAGACAACGACCAGACGGAACGCTTGGG
GAAATATGTCATATGCTGAACTTATCACTACAGCCATTATGGCTAGTCCAGAGAAACGGTTAACTCTTGC
ACAAGTTTACGAATGGATGGTCCAGAATGTTCCATACTTCAGGGATAAGGGAGATTCGAACAGTTCAGCT
GGATGGAAGAACTCGATCCGTCACAATCTGTCTCTTCATTCTCGTTTCATGCGAATTCAGAATGAAGGAG
CCGGAAAGAGCTCGTGGTGGGTTATTAATCCAGATGCAAAGCCAGGAAGGAATCCACGGCGTACACGTGA
ACGATCCAATACTATTGAGACGACTACAAAGGCTCAACTCGAAAAATCTCGCCGCGGAGCCAAGAAGAGG
ATAAAGGAGAGAGCATTGATGGGCTCCCTTCACTCGACACTTAATGGAAATTCGATTGCCGGATCGATTC
AAACGATTTCTCACGATTTGTATGATGATGATTCAATGCAAGGAGCATTTGATAACGTTCCATCGTCTTT
CCGGTTAGTAATTTAGTTTTATTTTTATTTTTTGAATTTTCCAAATTTCCAAATTTTTTCAGTCCCCGAA
CTCAATCGAACCTCTCGATTCCTGGATCGTCGTCTCGTGTTTCTCCAGCTATTGGAAGTGATATCTATGA
TGATCTAGAATTCCCATCATCGGTTGGCGAATCGGTTCCAGCAATTCCAAGTGATATTGTTGATAGAACT
GATCAAATGCGTATCGATGCAACTACTCATATTGGTGGAGTTCAGATTAAGCAGGAGTCGAAGCCGATTA
AGGTGAGAAATGAGAATTTGCAATTTTCAGGAAAATTTGAAAATTTTCTTGTGGTTAGTACAAGTGAGCT
CCTTTTTAGACAATTAAAAAATTTGAATTTTACTTAAATTCAATATTTTTAATTCTGAATTTAGTTTCAA
GGTCCCCTAAAATATTAGTAACATGCAAATCATTTTATATTTTCTCACACCGAAAATTAGAATTTTCTTT
TTTTTTAAGTGAAAAAACTGAGTAATATATAGAATTTTCAGACGGAACCAATTGCTCCACCACCATCATA
CCACGAGTTGAACAGTGTCCGTGGATCGTGTGCTCAGAATCCACTTCTTCGAAATCCAATTGTGCCAAGC
ACTAACTTCAAGCCGTTAGTTTTTTTTTGAACAGAAGTTAATTAATCTATCGTAATTTCACAAGATTTTG
GGTCCCGGCGCTCAAAAATGTTTTTTTTAAATTTTTATGTTAAAAATAGTTTTAAATCAGTTTTGAAAGT
GTAAATTTTGGCTTAAAATTATTTTAAACAGAAAATTGGAAATAAAACGAAGAAATAAACTTTTTTGCGC
GCCGAGACCCATCTGAATAAATGCGTGCGCCTTTAAGAAACCTGTGAAATTACTATATATACAAAATTCT
GAGAATGCGTATTACGCAACAAATTTGACGCGCAAAATATCTCGTAGCGAAAACTACAGTAATCCTTAAA
ATGAGTACTGTAGCGCTTGCGTCGATTTACGGGCTCGATTTTCGTGAATTAATTTATTTTCGAAAAGTGA
CAGCGATATTACATTTAACTTTGTTCTTTCTAATCATTTTCTCATTTTTGTGAATTTTTAAAAATAATTT
TTCGATTAATAAAGGATTGCCGTAAATCGACACATGGTGCTACAGTAGGCATTTAAAGGATTACTGTAGT
TTTCGCTACGAGATATTTCGCGCGTCAAATATGTTGCGTAATACGCATTCTCAGAATTTTATGATCCCAT
AATATATATTTCTTCTTTAATTCAATATATAATAATTATCCAAAATTTGTTCAGAATGCCACTACCGGGT
GCCTATGGAAACTATCAAAATGGTGGAATAACTCCAATCAATTGGCTATCAACATCCAGCTCATCTCCAC
TGCCTGGAATTCAATCGTGTGGAATTGTAGCTGCACAGCATACTGTCGCTTCTTCATCGGCTCTTCCAAT
TGATTTGGAAAATCTGACACTTCCCGATCAGCCACTGATGGATACTATGGATGTTGATGCATTGATCAGA
CATGAGCTGAGTCAAGCTGGAGGGCAGCAGCATATTCATTTTGATTTGTAACTGCAGGAATTCGATATGC
AGAAGCTGATCTCAGAGGAGGACCTGCTTCAGAAGCTTATCTCAGAGGAGGACCTTCGACCTCGAGGGGG
GGCCCGGTACCATGGTATTGATATCTGAGCTCCGCATCGGCCGCTGTCATCAGATCGCCATCTCGCGCCC
GTGCCTCTGACTTCTAAGTCCAATTACTCTTCAACATCCCTACATGCTCTTTCTCCCTGTGCTCCCACCC
CCTATTTTTGTTATTATCAAAAAACTTCTCTTAATTTCTTTGTTTTTTAGCTTCTTTTAAGTCACCTCTA
ACAATGAAATTGTGTAGATTCAAAAATAGAATTAATTCGTAATAAAAAGTCGAAAAAAATTGTGCTCCCT
CCCCCCATTAATAATAATTCTATCCCAAAATCTACACAATGTTCTGTGTACACTTCTTATGTTTTTTACT
TCTGATAAATTTTTTTGAAACATCATAGAAAAAACCGCACACAAAATACCTTATCATATGTTACGTTTCA
GTTTATGACCGCAATTTTTATTTCTTCGCACGTCTGGGCCTCTCATGACGTCAAATCATGCTCATCGTGA
AAAAGTTTTGGAGTATTTTTGGAATTTTTCAATCAAGTGAAAGTTTATGAAATTAATTTTCCTGCTTTTG
CTTTTTGGGGTTTCCCCTATTGTTTGTCAAGATTTCGAGGACGGCGTTTTTCTTGCTAAAATCACAAGTA
TTGATGAGCACGATGCAAGAAAGATCGGAAGAAGGTTTGGGTTTGAGGCTCAGTGGAAGGTGAGTAGAAG
TTGATAATTTGAAAGTGGAGTAGTGTCTATGGGGTTTTTGCCTTAAATGACAGAATACATTCCCAATATA
CCAAACATAACTGTTTCTACTAGTGGCCACGTGGGCCGTGCACCTTAAGCTTGGCACTGGCCGTCGTTTT
ACAACGTCGTGACTGGGAAAACCCTGGCGTTACCCAACTTAATCGCCTTGCAGCACATCCCCCTTTCGCC
AGCTGGCGTAATAGCGAAGAGGCCCGCACCGATCGCCCTTCCCAACAGTTGCGCAGCCTGAATGGCGAAT
GGCGCCTGATGCGGTATTTTCTCCTTACGCATCTGTGCGGTATTTCACACCGCATA
[142 nt withheld, positions 7267-7408]
C
[141 nt withheld, positions 7410-7550]
CCTTTGACGTTGGAGTCCACGTTCTTT
[37 nt withheld, positions 7578-7614]
ACCCTATCTCGGGCTATTCTTTTGATTTATAAGGGATTTTGCCGATTTCGGCCTATTGGTTAAAAAATGA
GCTGATTTAACAAAAATTTAACGCGAATTTTAACAAAATATTAACGTTTACAATTTTATGGTGCACTCTC
AGTACAATCTGCTCTGATGCCGCATAGTTAAGCCAGCCCCGACACCCGCCAACACCCGCTGACGCGCCCT
GACGGGCTTGTCTGCTCCCGGCATCCGCTTACAGACAAGCTGTGACCGTCTCCGGGAGCTGCATGTGTCA
GAGGTTTTCACCGTCATCACCGAAACGCGCGAGACGAAAGGGCCTCGTGATACGCCTATTTTTATAGGTT
AATGTCATGATAATAATGGTTTCTTAGACGTCAGGTGGCACTTTTCGGGGAAATGTGCGCGGAACCCCTA
TTTGTTTATTTTTCTAAATACATTCAAATATGTATCCGCTCATGAGACAATAACCCTGATAAATGCTTCA
ATAATATTGAAAAAGGAAGAGTATGAGTATTCAACATTTCCGTGTCGCCCTTATTCCCTTTTTTGCGGCA
TTTTGCCTTCCTGTTTTTGCTCACCCAGAAACGCTGGTGAAAGTAAAAGATGCTGAAGATCAGTTGGGTG
CACGAGTGGGTTACATCGAACTGGATCTCAACAGCGGTAAGATCCTTGAGAGTTTTCGCCCCGAAGAACG
TTTTCCAATGATGAGCACTTTTAAAGTTCTGCTATGTGGCGCGGTATTATCCCGTATTGACGCCGGGCAA
GAGCAACTCGGTCGCCGCATACACTATTCTCAGAATGACTTGGTTGAGTACTCACCAGTCACAGAAAAGC
ATCTTACGGATGGCATGACAGTAAGAGAATTATGCAGTGCTGCCATAACCATGAGTGATAACACTGCGGC
CAACTTACTTCTGACAACGATCGGAGGACCGAAGGAGCTAACCGCTTTTTTGCACAACATGGGGGATCAT
GTAACTCGCCTTGATCGTTGGGAACCGGAGCTGAATGAAGCCATACCAAACGACGAGCGTGACACCACGA
TGCCTGTAGCAATGGCAACAACGTTGCGCAAACTATTAACTGGCGAACTACTTACTCTAGCTTCCCGGCA
ACAATTAATAGACTGGATGGAGGCGGATAAAGTTGCAGGACCACTTCTGCGCTCGGCCCTTCCGGCTGGC
TGGTTTATTGCTGATAAATCTGGAGCCGGTGAGCGTGGGTCTCGCGGTATCATTGCAGCACTGGGGCCAG
ATGGTAAGCCCTCCCGTATCGTAGTTATCTACACGACGGGGAGTCAGGCAACTATGGATGAACGAAATAG
ACAGATCGCTGAGATAGGTGCCTCACTGATTAAGCATTGGTAACTGTCAGACCAAGTTTACTCATATATA
CTTTAGATTGATTTAAAACTTCATTTTTAATTTAAAAGGATCTAGGTGAAGATCCTTTTTGATAATCTCA
TGACCAAAATCCCTTAACGTGAGTTTTCGTTCCACTGAGCGTCAGACCCCGTAGAAAAGATCAAAGGATC
TTCTTGAGATCCTTTTTTTCTGCGCGTAATCTGCTGCTTGCAAACAAAAAAACCACCGCTACCAGCGGTG
GTTTGTTTGCCGGATCAAGAGCTACCAACTCTTTTTCCGAAGGTAACTGGCTTCAGCAGAGCGCAGATAC
CAAATACTGTTCTTCTAGTGTAGCCGTAGTTAGGCCACCACTTCAAGAACTCTGTAGCACCGCCTACATA
CCTCGCTCTGCTAATCCTGTTACCAGTGGCTGCTGCCAGTGGCGATAAGTCGTGTCTTACCGGGTTGGAC
TCAAGACGATAGTTACCGGATAAGGCGCAGCGGTCG
